>Addgene plasmid #168702 | pDONR223 HCoV-OC43 HEMA_nostop | depositor partial sequence | sequence record 326911 | Inserted CDS without stop codon
ATGTTTTTGCTTCCTAGATTTATTCTAGTTAGCTGCATAATTGGTAGCTTAGGTTTTTACAACCCTCCTA
CCAATGTTGTTTCGCATGTAAATGGAGATTGGTTTTTATTTGGTGACAGTCGTTCAGATTGTAATCATAT
TGTTAATATCAACCCCCATAATTATTCTTATATGGACCTTAATCCTGTTCTGTGTGATTCTGGTAAAATA
TCATCTAAAGCTGGCAACTCCATTTTTAGGAGTTTTCACTTTACCGATTTTTATAATTACACAGGCGAAG
GTCAACAAATTATTTTTTATGAGGGTGTTAATTTTACGCCTTATCATGCCTTTAAATGCAACCGTTCTGG
TAGTAATGATATTTGGATGCAGAATAAAGGCTTGTTTTATACTCAGGTTTATAAGAATATGGCTGTGTAT
CGCAGCCTTACTTTTGTTAATGTACCATATGTTTATAATGGCTCCGCACAAGCTACAGCTCTTTGTAAAT
CTGGTAGTTTAGTCCTTAATAACCCTGCATATATAGCTCCTCAAGCTAACTCTGGGGATTATTATTATAA
GGTTGAAGCTGATTTTTATTTGTCAGGTTGTGACGAGTATATCGTACCACTTTGTATTTTTAACGGCAAG
TTTTTGTCGAATACAAAGTATTATGATGATAGTCAATATTATTTTAATAAAGACACTGGTGTTATTTATG
GTCTCAATTCTACAGAAACCATTACCACTGGTTTTGATCTTAATTGTTATTATTTAGTTTTACCCTCTGG
TAATTATTTAGCCATTTCAAATGAGCTATTGTTAACTGTTCCTACGAAAGCAATCTGTCTTAATAAGCGT
AAGGATTTTACGCCTGTACAGGTTGTTGATTCGCGGTGGAACAATGCCAGGCAGTCTGATAACATGACGG
CGGTTGCTTGTCAACCTCCGTACTGTTATTTTCGTAATTCTACTACCAACTATGTTGGTGTTTATGATAT
TAATCATGGAGATGCTGGTTTTACTAGCATACTTAGTGGTTTGTTATATAATTCACCTTGTTTTTCGCAG
CAAGGCGTTTTTAGGTATGATAATGTTAGCAGTGTCTGGCCTCTCTACCCCTATGGCAGATGTCCCACTG
CTGCTGATATTAATATCCCTGATTTACCCATTTGTGTGTATGATCCGCTACCAGTTATTTTGCTTGGCAT
TCTTTTGGGCGTTGCGATTGTAATTATTGTAGTTTTGTTGTTATATTTTATGGTGGATAATGTTACTAGG
CTGCATGATGCTTAG
