[The description below was written by a language model from this plasmid's Addgene catalogue record.]
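Description:
pDONR223 HCoV-OC43 HEMA_nostop is a Gateway-compatible Entry clone built on the pDONR223 donor backbone (listed as about 5 kb without insert) and maintained in E. coli under spectinomycin selection. The record does not give a feature table, so the origin of replication is not stated and the copy number is listed as unknown. As an Entry clone made by Gateway cloning, the insert would be expected to sit between recombination (attL-type) sites that allow it to be moved into compatible Destination vectors by an LR reaction. The M13 forward and reverse sequencing primer sites flank the insert and are used to verify it.

The payload is an approximately 1.3 kb open reading frame named HEMA, corresponding to the HE gene, which encodes the hemagglutinin-esterase protein of human coronavirus OC43. The "nostop" designation indicates that the coding sequence was cloned without its native stop codon, so that after transfer into a Destination vector the protein can be read through into a C-terminal fusion such as an epitope tag, reporter or assay domain. Entry vectors of this type carry no promoter for expressing the insert, and none is recorded here. Expression elements, tags and host range are all supplied by whichever Destination vector is chosen.

The plasmid belongs to a collection of human coronavirus protein-coding sequences provided as flexible, multipurpose Gateway Entry clones. It serves as a source clone for generating expression constructs for downstream studies of the viral protein, and the record does not tie it to any single application.
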