Addgene plasmid #168702: pDONR223 HCoV-OC43 HEMA_nostop
Purpose: Gateway-compatible Entry vector
Depositing lab: Fritz Roth. Depositing organization: Sinai Health System. Publication: A resource of human coronavirus protein-coding sequences in a flexible, multipurpose Gateway Entry clone collection. Weller B, Lin CW, Pogoutse O, Sauer M, Marin-de la Rosa N, Strobel A, Young V, Knapp JJ, Rayhan A, Falter C, Kim DK, Roth FP, Falter-Braun P. G3 (Bethesda). 2023 Jul 5;13(7):jkad105. doi: 10.1093/g3journal/jkad105. PubMed 37267226.
Backbone
  Vector backbone: pDONR223
  Backbone manufacturer: Rual et al, Genome Res. 14:2128-2135, 2004.
  Backbone size w/o insert (bp): 5005
  Vector type: Other
Growth in bacteria
  Bacterial resistance: Spectinomycin, 50 μg/mL
  Growth temperature: 37°C
  Growth strain: DH5alpha
  Copy number: Unknown
Gene/Insert
  Gene/Insert name: HEMA
  Species: Other
  Insert size (bp): 1275
  Entrez Gene: HE (a.k.a. EYW02_gp3)
  Cloning method: Gateway Cloning
  Sequencing primers: 5′ m13-For; 3′ m13-Rev
Resource information
  A portion of this plasmid was derived from a plasmid made by: Falter-Braun Lab
Terms and licenses: Academic/Nonprofit Terms; Industry Terms
How to cite: pDONR223 HCoV-OC43 HEMA_nostop was a gift from Fritz Roth (Addgene plasmid # 168702 ; http://n2t.net/addgene:168702 ; RRID:Addgene_168702)
